>Addgene plasmid #104991 | lenti-sgRNA hygro | addgene full sequence | sequence record 335144 | Addgene NGS Result
GTCGACGGATCGGGAGATCTCCCGATCCCCTATGGTGCACTCTCAGTACAATCTGCTCTGATGCCGCATA
GTTAAGCCAGTATCTGCTCCCTGCTTGTGTGTTGGAGGTCGCTGAGTAGTGCGCGAGCAAAATTTAAGCT
ACAACAAGGCAAGGCTTGACCGACAATTGCATGAAGAATCTGCTTAGGGTTAGGCGTTTTGCGCTGCTTC
GCGATGTACGGGCCAGATATACGCGCGCGTTGACATTGATTATTGACTAGTTATTAATAGTAATCAATTA
CGGGGTCATTAGTTCATAGCCCATATATGGAGTTCCGCGTTACATAACTTACGGTAAATGGCCCGCCTGG
CTGACCGCCCAACGACCCCCGCCCATTGACGTCAATAATGACGTATGTTCCCATAGTAACGCCAATAGGG
ACTTTCCATTGACGTCAATGGGTGGAGTATTTACGGTAAACTGCCCACTTGGCAGTACATCAAGTGTATC
ATATGCCAAGTACGCCCCCTATTGACGTCAATGACGGTAAATGGCCCGCCTGGCATTATGCCCAGTACAT
GACCTTATGGGACTTTCCTACTTGGCAGTACATCTACGTATTAGTCATCGCTATTACCATGGTGATGCGG
TTTTGGCAGTACATCAATGGGCGTGGATAGCGGTTTGACTCACGGGGATTTCCAAGTCTCCACCCCATTG
ACGTCAATGGGAGTTTGTTTTGGCACCAAAATCAACGGGACTTTCCAAAATGTCGTAACAACTCCGCCCC
ATTGACGCAAATGGGCGGTAGGCGTGTACGGTGGGAGGTCTATATAAGCAGCGCGTTTTGCCTGTACTGG
GTCTCTCTGGTTAGACCAGATCTGAGCCTGGGAGCTCTCTGGCTAACTAGGGAACCCACTGCTTAAGCCT
CAATAAAGCTTGCCTTGAGTGCTTCAAGTAGTGTGTGCCCGTCTGTTGTGTGACTCTGGTAACTAGAGAT
CCCTCAGACCCTTTTAGTCAGTGTGGAAAATCTCTAGCAGTGGCGCCCGAACAGGGACTTGAAAGCGAAA
GGGAAACCAGAGGAGCTCTCTCGACGCAGGACTCGGCTTGCTGAAGCGCGCACGGCAAGAGGCGAGGGGC
GGCGACTGGTGAGTACGCCAAAAATTTTGACTAGCGGAGGCTAGAAGGAGAGAGATGGGTGCGAGAGCGT
CAGTATTAAGCGGGGGAGAATTAGATCGCGATGGGAAAAAATTCGGTTAAGGCCAGGGGGAAAGAAAAAA
TATAAATTAAAACATATAGTATGGGCAAGCAGGGAGCTAGAACGATTCGCAGTTAATCCTGGCCTGTTAG
AAACATCAGAAGGCTGTAGACAAATACTGGGACAGCTACAACCATCCCTTCAGACAGGATCAGAAGAACT
TAGATCATTATATAATACAGTAGCAACCCTCTATTGTGTGCATCAAAGGATAGAGATAAAAGACACCAAG
GAAGCTTTAGACAAGATAGAGGAAGAGCAAAACAAAAGTAAGACCACCGCACAGCAAGCGGCCGCTGATC
TTCAGACCTGGAGGAGGAGATATGAGGGACAATTGGAGAAGTGAATTATATAAATATAAAGTAGTAAAAA
TTGAACCATTAGGAGTAGCACCCACCAAGGCAAAGAGAAGAGTGGTGCAGAGAGAAAAAAGAGCAGTGGG
AATAGGAGCTTTGTTCCTTGGGTTCTTGGGAGCAGCAGGAAGCACTATGGGCGCAGCGTCAATGACGCTG
ACGGTACAGGCCAGACAATTATTGTCTGGTATAGTGCAGCAGCAGAACAATTTGCTGAGGGCTATTGAGG
CGCAACAGCATCTGTTGCAACTCACAGTCTGGGGCATCAAGCAGCTCCAGGCAAGAATCCTGGCTGTGGA
AAGATACCTAAAGGATCAACAGCTCCTGGGGATTTGGGGTTGCTCTGGAAAACTCATTTGCACCACTGCT
GTGCCTTGGAATGCTAGTTGGAGTAATAAATCTCTGGAACAGATTTGGAATCACACGACCTGGATGGAGT
GGGACAGAGAAATTAACAATTACACAAGCTTAATACACTCCTTAATTGAAGAATCGCAAAACCAGCAAGA
AAAGAATGAACAAGAATTATTGGAATTAGATAAATGGGCAAGTTTGTGGAATTGGTTTAACATAACAAAT
TGGCTGTGGTATATAAAATTATTCATAATGATAGTAGGAGGCTTGGTAGGTTTAAGAATAGTTTTTGCTG
TACTTTCTATAGTGAATAGAGTTAGGCAGGGATATTCACCATTATCGTTTCAGACCCACCTCCCAACCCC
GAGGGGACCCGACAGGCCCGAAGGAATAGAAGAAGAAGGTGGAGAGAGAGACAGAGACAGATCCATTCGA
TTAGTGAACGGATCGGCACTGCGTGCGCCAATTCTGCAGACAAATGGCAGTATTCATCCACAATTTTAAA
AGAAAAGGGGGGATTGGGGGGTACAGTGCAGGGGAAAGAATAGTAGACATAATAGCAACAGACATACAAA
CTAAAGAATTACAAAAACAAATTACAAAAATTCAAAATTTTCGGGTTTATTACAGGGACAGCAGAGATCC
AGTTTGGTTAATTAAGGTACCGAGGGCCTATTTCCCATGATTCCTTCATATTTGCATATACGATACAAGG
CTGTTAGAGAGATAATTAGAATTAATTTGACTGTAAACACAAAGATATTAGTACAAAATACGTGACGTAG
AAAGTAATAATTTCTTGGGTAGTTTGCAGTTTTAAAATTATGTTTTAAAATGGACTATCATATGCTTACC
GTAACTTGAAAGTATTTCGATTTCTTGGCTTTATATATCTTGTGGAAAGGACGAAACACCGGAGACGGTT
GTAAATGAGCACACAAAATACACATGCTAAAATATTATATTCTATGACCTTTATAAAATCAACCAAAATC
TTCTTTTTAATAACTTTAGTATCAATAATTAGAATTTTTATGTTCCTTTTTGCAAACTTTTAATAAAAAT
GAGCAAAATAAAAAAACGCTAGTTTTAGTAACTCGCGTTGTTTTCTTCACCTTTAATAATAGCTACTCCA
CCACTTGTTCCTAAGCGGTCAGCTCCTGCTTCAATCATTTTTTGAGCATCTTCAAATGTTCTAACTCCAC
CAGCTGCTTTAACTAAAGCATTGTCTTTAACAACTGACTTCATTAGTTTAACATCTTCAAATGTTGCACC
TGATTTTGAAAATCCTGTTGATGTTTTAACAAATTCTAATCCAGCTTCAACAGCTATTTCACAAGCTTTC
ATGATTTCTTCTTTTGTTAATAAACAATTTTCCATAATACATTTAACAACATGTGATCCAGCTGCTTTTT
TTACAGCTTTCATGTCTTCTAAAACTAATTCATAATTTTTGTCTTTTAATGCACCAATATTTAATACCAT
ATCAATTTCTGTTGCACCATCTTTAATTGCTTCAGAAACTTCGAATGCTTTTGTAGCTGTTGTGCATGCA
CCTAGAGGAAAACCTACAACATTTGTTATTCCTACATTTGTGCCTTTTAATAATTCTTTACAATAGCTTG
TTCAATATGAATTAACACAAACTGTTGCAAAATCAAATTCAATTGCTTCATCACATAATTGTTTAATTTC
AGCTTTCGTAGCATCTTGTTTTAATAATGTGTGATCTATATATTTGTTTAGTTTCATTTTTTCTCCTATA
TATTCATTTTTAATTTTAATTCTTTAATAATTTCGTCTACTTTAACTTTAGCGTTTTGAACAGATTCACC
AACACCTATAAAATAAATTTTTAGTTTAGGTTCAGTTCCACTTGGGCGAACAGCAAATCATGACTTATCT
TCTAAATAAAATTTTAGTAAGTCTTGTCCTGGCATATTATACATTCCATCGATGTAGTCTTCAACATTAA
CAACTTTAAGTCCAGCAATTTGAGTTAAGGGTGTTGCTCTCAATGATTTCATTAATGGTTCAATTTTTAA
TTTCTTTTCTTCTGGTTTAAAATTCAAGTTTAAAGTGAAAGTGTAATATGCACCCATTTCTTTAAATAAA
TCTTCTAAATAGTCTACTAATGTTTTATTTTGTTTTTTATAAAATCAAGCAGCCTCTGCTATTAATATAG
AAGCTTGTATTCCATCTTTATCTCTAGCTGAGTCATCAATTACATATCCATAACTTTCTTCATAAGCAAA
AACAAAATTTAATCCGTTATCTTCTTCTTTAGCAATTTCTCTACCCATTCATTTAAATCCAGTTAAAGTT
TTTACAATATTAACTCCATATTTTTCATGAGCGATTCTATCACCCAAATCACTTGTTACAAAACTTGAAT
ATAGAGCCGGATTTTTTGGAATGCTATTTAAGCGTTTTAGATTTGATAATTTTCAATCAATTAAAATTGG
TCCTGTTTGATTTCCATCTAATCTTACAAAATGACCATCATGTTTTATTGCCATTCCAAATCTGTCAGCA
TCTGGGTCATTCATAATAATAATATCTGCATCATGTTTAATACCATATTCAAGCGGTATTTTTCATGCAG
GATCAAATTCTGGATTTGGATTTACAACATTTTTAAATGTTTCATCTTCAAATGCATGCTCTTCAACCTC
AATAACGTTATATCCTGATTCACGTAATATTTTTGGGGTAAATTTAGTTCCTGTTCCATTAACTGCGCTA
AAAATAATTTTTAAATCTTTTTTAGCTTCTTGCTCTTTTTTGTACGTCTCTGTTTTAGAGCTAGAAATAG
CAAGTTAAAATAAGGCTAGTCCGTTATCAACTTGAAAAAGTGGCACCGAGTCGGTGCTTTTTTGAATTCG
CTAGCTAGGTCTTGAAAGGAGTGGGAATTGGCTCCGGTGCCCGTCAGTGGGCAGAGCGCACATCGCCCAC
AGTCCCCGAGAAGTTGGGGGGAGGGGTCGGCAATTGATCCGGTGCCTAGAGAAGGTGGCGCGGGGTAAAC
TGGGAAAGTGATGTCGTGTACTGGCTCCGCCTTTTTCCCGAGGGTGGGGGAGAACCGTATATAAGTGCAG
TAGTCGCCGTGAACGTTCTTTTTCGCAACGGGTTTGCCGCCAGAACACAGGACCGGTTCTAGAGCGCTGC
CACCATGAAAAAGCCTGAACTCACCGCGACGTCTGTCGAGAAGTTTCTGATCGAAAAGTTCGACAGCGTG
TCCGACCTGATGCAGCTCTCGGAGGGCGAAGAATCTCGTGCTTTCAGCTTCGATGTAGGAGGGCGTGGAT
ATGTCCTGCGGGTAAATAGCTGCGCCGATGGTTTCTACAAAGATCGTTATGTTTATCGGCACTTTGCATC
GGCCGCGCTCCCGATTCCGGAAGTGCTTGACATTGGGGAATTCAGCGAGAGCCTGACCTATTGCATCTCC
CGCCGTGCACAGGGTGTCACGTTGCAAGACCTGCCTGAAACCGAACTGCCCGCTGTTCTGCAGCCGGTCG
CGGAGGCCATGGATGCGATCGCTGCGGCCGATCTTAGCCAGACGAGCGGGTTCGGCCCATTCGGACCGCA
AGGAATCGGTCAATACACTACATGGCGTGATTTCATATGCGCGATTGCTGATCCCCATGTGTATCACTGG
CAAACTGTGATGGACGACACCGTCAGTGCGTCCGTCGCGCAGGCTCTCGATGAGCTGATGCTTTGGGCCG
AGGACTGCCCCGAAGTCCGGCACCTCGTGCACGCGGATTTCGGCTCCAACAATGTCCTGACGGACAATGG
CCGCATAACAGCGGTCATTGACTGGAGCGAGGCGATGTTCGGGGATTCCCAATACGAGGTCGCCAACATC
TTCTTCTGGAGGCCGTGGTTGGCTTGTATGGAGCAGCAGACGCGCTACTTCGAGCGGAGGCATCCGGAGC
TTGCAGGATCGCCGCGGCTCCGGGCGTATATGCTCCGCATTGGTCTTGACCAACTCTATCAGAGCTTGGT
TGACGGCAATTTCGATGATGCAGCTTGGGCGCAGGGTCGATGCGACGCAATCGTCCGATCCGGAGCCGGG
ACTGTCGGGCGTACACAAATCGCCCGCAGAAGCGCGGCCGTCTGGACCGATGGCTGTGTAGAAGTACTTC
GCCGATAGACGCGTTAAGTCGACAATCAACCTCTGGATTACAAAATTTGTGAAAGATTGACTGGTATTCT
TAACTATGTTGCTCCTTTTACGCTATGTGGATACGCTGCTTTAATGCCTTTGTATCATGCTATTGCTTCC
CGTATGGCTTTCATTTTCTCCTCCTTGTATAAATCCTGGTTGCTGTCTCTTTATGAGGAGTTGTGGCCCG
TTGTCAGGCAACGTGGCGTGGTGTGCACTGTGTTTGCTGACGCAACCCCCACTGGTTGGGGCATTGCCAC
CACCTGTCAGCTCCTTTCCGGGACTTTCGCTTTCCCCCTCCCTATTGCCACGGCGGAACTCATCGCCGCC
TGCCTTGCCCGCTGCTGGACAGGGGCTCGGCTGTTGGGCACTGACAATTCCGTGGTGTTGTCGGGGAAAT
CATCGTCCTTTCCTTGGCTGCTCGCCTGTGTTGCCACCTGGATTCTGCGCGGGACGTCCTTCTGCTACGT
CCCTTCGGCCCTCAATCCAGCGGACCTTCCTTCCCGCGGCCTGCTGCCGGCTCTGCGGCCTCTTCCGCGT
CTTCGCCTTCGCCCTCAGACGAGTCGGATCTCCCTTTGGGCCGCCTCCCCGCGTCGACTTTAAGACCAAT
GACTTACAAGGCAGCTGTAGATCTTAGCCACTTTTTAAAAGAAAAGGGGGGACTGGAAGGGCTAATTCAC
TCCCAACGAAGACAAGATCTGCTTTTTGCTTGTACTGGGTCTCTCTGGTTAGACCAGATCTGAGCCTGGG
AGCTCTCTGGCTAACTAGGGAACCCACTGCTTAAGCCTCAATAAAGCTTGCCTTGAGTGCTTCAAGTAGT
GTGTGCCCGTCTGTTGTGTGACTCTGGTAACTAGAGATCCCTCAGACCCTTTTAGTCAGTGTGGAAAATC
TCTAGCAGGGCCCGTTTAAACCCGCTGATCAGCCTCGACTGTGCCTTCTAGTTGCCAGCCATCTGTTGTT
TGCCCCTCCCCCGTGCCTTCCTTGACCCTGGAAGGTGCCACTCCCACTGTCCTTTCCTAATAAAATGAGG
AAATTGCATCGCATTGTCTGAGTAGGTGTCATTCTATTCTGGGGGGTGGGGTGGGGCAGGACAGCAAGGG
GGAGGATTGGGAAGACAATAGCAGGCATGCTGGGGATGCGGTGGGCTCTATGGCTTCTGAGGCGGAAAGA
ACCAGCTGGGGCTCTAGGGGGTATCCCC
[124 nt withheld, positions 7309-7432]
C
[91 nt withheld, positions 7434-7524]
A
[49 nt withheld, positions 7526-7574]
CCTTTGACGTTGGAGTCCACGTTCTTT
[37 nt withheld, positions 7602-7638]
ACCCTATCTCGGTCTATTCTTTTGATTTATAAGGGATTTTGCCGATTTCGGCCTATTGGTTAAAAAATGA
GCTGATTTAACAAAAATTTAACGCGAATTAATTCTGTGGAATGTGTGTCAGTTAGGGTGTGGAAAGTCCC
CAGGCTCCCCAGCAGGCAGAAGTATGCAAAGCATGCATCTCAATTAGTCAGCAACCAGGTGTGGAAAGTC
CCCAGGCTCCCCAGCAGGCAGAAGTATGCAAAGCATGCATCTCAATTAGTCAGCAACCATAGTCCCGCCC
CTAACTCCGCCCATCCCGCCCCTAACTCCGCCCAGTTCCGCCCATTCTCCGCCCCATGGCTGACTAATTT
TTTTTATTTATGCAGAGGCCGAGGCCGCCTCTGCCTCTGAGCTATTCCAGAAGTAGTGAGGAGGCTTTTT
TGGAGGCCTAGGCTTTTGCAAAAAGCTCCCGGGAGCTTGTATATCCATTTTCGGATCTGATCAGCACGTG
TTGACAATTAATCATCGGCATAGTATATCGGCATAGTATAATACGACAAGGTGAGGAACTAAACCATGGC
CAAGTTGACCAGTGCCGTTCCGGTGCTCACCGCGCGCGACGTCGCCGGAGCGGTCGAGTTCTGGACCGAC
CGGCTCGGGTTCTCCCGGGACTTCGTGGAGGACGACTTCGCCGGTGTGGTCCGGGACGACGTGACCCTGT
TCATCAGCGCGGTCCAGGACCAGGTGGTGCCGGACAACACCCTGGCCTGGGTGTGGGTGCGCGGCCTGGA
CGAGCTGTACGCCGAGTGGTCGGAGGTCGTGTCCACGAACTTCCGGGACGCCTCCGGGCCGGCCATGACC
GAGATCGGCGAGCAGCCGTGGGGGCGGGAGTTCGCCCTGCGCGACCCGGCCGGCAACTGCGTGCACTTCG
TGGCCGAGGAGCAGGACTGACACGTGCTACGAGATTTCGATTCCACCGCCGCCTTCTATGAAAGGTTGGG
CTTCGGAATCGTTTTCCGGGACGCCGGCTGGATGATCCTCCAGCGCGGGGATCTCATGCTGGAGTTCTTC
GCCCACCCCAACTTGTTTATTGCAGCTTATAATGGTTACAAATAAAGCAATAGCATCACAAATTTCACAA
ATAAAGCATTTTTTTCACTGCATTCTAGTTGTGGTTTGTCCAAACTCATCAATGTATCTTATCATGTCTG
TATACCGTCGACCTCTAGCTAGAGCTTGGCGTAATCATGGTCATAGCTGTTTCCTGTGTGAAATTGTTAT
CCGCTCACAATTCCACACAACATACGAGCCGGAAGCATAAAGTGTAAAGCCTGGGGTGCCTAATGAGTGA
GCTAACTCACATTAATTGCGTTGCGCTCACTGCCCGCTTTCCAGTCGGGAAACCTGTCGTGCCAGCTGCA
TTAATGAATCGGCCAACGCGCGGGGAGAGGCGGTTTGCGTATTGGGCGCTCTTCCGCTTCCTCGCTCACT
GACTCGCTGCGCTCGGTCGTTCGGCTGCGGCGAGCGGTATCAGCTCACTCAAAGGCGGTAATACGGTTAT
CCACAGAATCAGGGGATAACGCAGGAAAGAACATGTGAGCAAAAGGCCAGCAAAAGGCCAGGAACCGTAA
AAAGGCCGCGTTGCTGGCGTTTTTCCATAGGCTCCGCCCCCCTGACGAGCATCACAAAAATCGACGCTCA
AGTCAGAGGTGGCGAAACCCGACAGGACTATAAAGATACCAGGCGTTTCCCCCTGGAAGCTCCCTCGTGC
GCTCTCCTGTTCCGACCCTGCCGCTTACCGGATACCTGTCCGCCTTTCTCCCTTCGGGAAGCGTGGCGCT
TTCTCATAGCTCACGCTGTAGGTATCTCAGTTCGGTGTAGGTCGTTCGCTCCAAGCTGGGCTGTGTGCAC
GAACCCCCCGTTCAGCCCGACCGCTGCGCCTTATCCGGTAACTATCGTCTTGAGTCCAACCCGGTAAGAC
ACGACTTATCGCCACTGGCAGCAGCCACTGGTAACAGGATTAGCAGAGCGAGGTATGTAGGCGGTGCTAC
AGAGTTCTTGAAGTGGTGGCCTAACTACGGCTACACTAGAAGAACAGTATTTGGTATCTGCGCTCTGCTG
AAGCCAGTTACCTTCGGAAAAAGAGTTGGTAGCTCTTGATCCGGCAAACAAACCACCGCTGGTAGCGGTG
GTTTTTTTGTTTGCAAGCAGCAGATTACGCGCAGAAAAAAAGGATCTCAAGAAGATCCTTTGATCTTTTC
TACGGGGTCTGACGCTCAGTGGAACGAAAACTCACGTTAAGGGATTTTGGTCATGAGATTATCAAAAAGG
ATCTTCACCTAGATCCTTTTAAATTAAAAATGAAGTTTTAAATCAATCTAAAGTATATATGAGTAAACTT
GGTCTGACAGTTACCAATGCTTAATCAGTGAGGCACCTATCTCAGCGATCTGTCTATTTCGTTCATCCAT
AGTTGCCTGACTCCCCGTCGTGTAGATAACTACGATACGGGAGGGCTTACCATCTGGCCCCAGTGCTGCA
ATGATACCGCGAGACCCACGCTCACCGGCTCCAGATTTATCAGCAATAAACCAGCCAGCCGGAAGGGCCG
AGCGCAGAAGTGGTCCTGCAACTTTATCCGCCTCCATCCAGTCTATTAATTGTTGCCGGGAAGCTAGAGT
AAGTAGTTCGCCAGTTAATAGTTTGCGCAACGTTGTTGCCATTGCTACAGGCATCGTGGTGTCACGCTCG
TCGTTTGGTATGGCTTCATTCAGCTCCGGTTCCCAACGATCAAGGCGAGTTACATGATCCCCCATGTTGT
GCAAAAAAGCGGTTAGCTCCTTCGGTCCTCCGATCGTTGTCAGAAGTAAGTTGGCCGCAGTGTTATCACT
CATGGTTATGGCAGCACTGCATAATTCTCTTACTGTCATGCCATCCGTAAGATGCTTTTCTGTGACTGGT
GAGTACTCAACCAAGTCATTCTGAGAATAGTGTATGCGGCGACCGAGTTGCTCTTGCCCGGCGTCAATAC
GGGATAATACCGCGCCACATAGCAGAACTTTAAAAGTGCTCATCATTGGAAAACGTTCTTCGGGGCGAAA
ACTCTCAAGGATCTTACCGCTGTTGAGATCCAGTTCGATGTAACCCACTCGTGCACCCAACTGATCTTCA
GCATCTTTTACTTTCACCAGCGTTTCTGGGTGAGCAAAAACAGGAAGGCAAAATGCCGCAAAAAAGGGAA
TAAGGGCGACACGGAAATGTTGAATACTCATACTCTTCCTTTTTCAATATTATTGAAGCATTTATCAGGG
TTATTGTCTCATGAGCGGATACATATTTGAATGTATTTAGAAAAATAAACAAATAGGGGTTCCGCGCACA
TTTCCCCGAAAAGTGCCACCTGAC
Features (pLannotate 1.2.2; 33 found; start..end, strand, type, name):
     31..83      -  misc_feature   bom (fragment): basis of mobility region from pBR322
    242..621     +  enhancer       CMV enhancer: human cytomegalovirus immediate early enhancer
    622..821     +  promoter       CMV promoter: human cytomegalovirus (CMV) immediate early promoter
    839..1019    +  LTR            5' LTR (truncated): truncated 5' long terminal repeat (LTR) from HIV-1
   1066..1191    +  misc_feature   HIV-1 Ψ: packaging signal of human immunodeficiency virus type 1
   1175..1538    +  CDS            HIV-1 gag (fragment): gag protein from human immunodeficiency virus 1; gag
   1684..1917    +  misc_feature   RRE: The Rev response element (RRE) of HIV-1 allows for Rev-dependent mRNA export from the nucleus to the cytoplasm.
   2294..2394    +  CDS            Rev (fragment): human immunodeficiency virus 1 (HIV-1) Rev protein; rev; enhances nuclear export of unspliced and incompletely spliced viral mRNAs
   2444..2561    +  misc_feature   cPPT/CTS: central polypurine tract and central termination sequence of HIV-1
   2612..2852    +  promoter       U6 promoter: RNA polymerase III promoter for human U6 snRNA
   3038..3697    -  CDS            deoC1: DEOC1_STAAN - Also known as dra. Experimental evidence at protein level: Swiss-Prot protein existence level 1. Catalyzes a reversible aldol reaction between acetaldehyde and D-glyceraldehyde 3-phosphate to generate 2-deoxy-D-ribose 5- phosphate. From Staphylococcus aureus (strain N315).
   4742..4817    +  misc_RNA       gRNA scaffold: guide RNA scaffold for the Streptococcus pyogenes CRISPR/Cas9 system
   4835..4853    +  CDS            small t antigen (fragment): SV40 (simian virus 40) small t antigen
   4879..5090    +  promoter       EF-1α core promoter: core promoter for human elongation factor EF-1α
   5115..6098    +  CDS            HygR: aminoglycoside phosphotransferase from E. coli; aph(4)-Ia; confers resistance to hygromycin
   6114..6702    +  misc_feature   WPRE: woodchuck hepatitis virus posttranscriptional regulatory element
   6753..6772    +  misc_feature   cPPT/CTS (fragment): central polypurine tract and central termination sequence of HIV-1
   6774..7007    +  LTR            3' LTR (ΔU3): self-inactivating 3' long terminal repeat (LTR) from HIV-1
   7039..7263    +  polyA_signal   bGH poly(A) signal: bovine growth hormone polyadenylation signal
   7267..7288    +  promoter       SV40 promoter (fragment): SV40 enhancer and early promoter
   7309..7737    +  rep_origin     f1 ori (sequence partly withheld): f1 bacteriophage origin of replication; arrow indicates direction of (+) strand synthesis
   7751..8080    +  promoter       SV40 promoter: SV40 enhancer and early promoter
   8128..8175    +  promoter       EM7 promoter: synthetic bacterial promoter&nbsp
   8194..8568    +  CDS            BleoR: antibiotic-binding protein; Sh ble from Streptoalloteichus hindustanus; confers resistance to bleomycin, phleomycin, and Zeocin™
   8578..8703    +  CDS            ble (fragment): BLE_KLEPN - Experimental evidence at protein level: Swiss-Prot protein existence level 1. Binding protein with a strong affinity to the bleomycin family of antibiotics. Binds to CL990; an antimitotic-antibiotic compound. From Klebsiella pneumoniae.
   8698..8819    +  polyA_signal   SV40 poly(A) signal: SV40 polyadenylation signal
   8890..8912    -  protein_bind   lac operator (fragment): The lac repressor binds to the lac operator to inhibit transcription in E. coli. This inhibition can be relieved by adding lactose or isopropyl-β-D-thiogalactopyranoside (IPTG). lac repressor encoded by lacI
   8916..8946    -  promoter       lac promoter: promoter for the E. coli lac operon
   8961..8982    -  protein_bind   CAP binding site: CAP binding activates transcription in the presence of cAMP. E. coli catabolite activator protein
   8995..9087    -  CDS            lacI (fragment): lac repressor; lacI; The lac repressor binds to the lac operator to inhibit transcription in E. coli. This inhibition can be relieved by adding lactose or isopropyl-β-D-thiogalactopyranoside (IPTG).
   9270..9858    -  rep_origin     ori: high-copy-number ColE1/pMB1/pBR322/pUC origin of replication
  10029..10889   -  CDS            AmpR: β-lactamase; bla; confers resistance to ampicillin, carbenicillin, and related antibiotics
  10890..10994   -  promoter       AmpR promoter: bla
