[The description below was written by a language model from this plasmid's Addgene catalogue record and pLannotate feature annotations shown in this document.]
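Description:
lenti-sgRNA hygro is an empty third-generation lentiviral backbone for delivering a Streptococcus pyogenes single guide RNA into mammalian cells. It was derived from lentiCRISPRv2 hygro by excising the Cas9-P2A-hygro cassette and placing a hygromycin resistance gene alone downstream of the EF-1α core promoter. The plasmid is about 11 kb and is maintained in E. coli at high copy through a ColE1/pUC-type origin with ampicillin selection. The backbone also carries an f1 ori and an SV40/EM7-driven bleomycin/Zeocin resistance cassette that lies outside the viral transfer region.

The transfer region begins with a CMV enhancer/promoter fused to a truncated HIV-1 5' LTR, which permits Tat-independent production of genomic RNA. This is followed by the Ψ packaging signal with a partial gag sequence, the RRE for Rev-dependent export, and the cPPT/CTS. A human U6 Pol III promoter precedes a roughly 1.9 kb filler segment, within which the annotation tool detects a bacterial deoC-like sequence. This filler sits ahead of the gRNA scaffold and is flanked by two BsmBI sites. Replacing it with an annealed oligonucleotide duplex creates the complete chimeric guide RNA. The internal BsmBI site in the hygromycin gene was removed by mutagenesis so that this cloning step works. Downstream, HygR expression is enhanced by a WPRE, and the cassette ends in a self-inactivating ΔU3 3' LTR followed by a bGH polyadenylation signal.

Because the construct carries no Cas9, it is meant to be used with a separate Cas9 lentivector bearing a different selection marker, or in cell lines already expressing Cas9. Transduced cells are selected with hygromycin.
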