Addgene plasmid #104991: lenti-sgRNA hygro
Purpose: (Empty Backbone) This 3rd generation lentiviral plasmid expresses a S. pyogenes CRISPR chimeric RNA element with customizable sgRNA from a U6 promoter and hygromycin resistance from an EF-1a promoter.
Depositing lab: Brett Stringer. Depositing organization: QIMR Berghofer Medical Research Institute. Publication: A reference collection of patient-derived cell line and xenograft models of proneural, classical and mesenchymal glioblastoma. Stringer BW, Day BW, D'Souza RCJ, Jamieson PR, Ensbey KS, Bruce ZC, Lim YC, Goasdoue K, Offenhauser C, Akgul S, Allan S, Robertson T, Lucas P, Tollesson G, Campbell S, Winter C, Do H, Dobrovic A, Inglis PL, Jeffree RL, Johns TG, Boyd AW. Sci Rep. 2019 Mar 20;9(1):4902. doi: 10.1038/s41598-019-41277-z. PubMed 30894629.
Backbone
  Vector backbone: lentiCRISPRv2 hygro (Addgene #98291)
  Backbone manufacturer: Brett Stringer from Feng Zhang plasmid lentiCRISPR v2 (Addgene plasmid #52961)
  Backbone size (bp): 11022
  Modifications to backbone: The first of the two MluI restriction sites of lentiCRISPR v2 (Addgene plasmid #52961) was mutated (to create lentiCRISPRv2 puro, Addgene plasmid #98290) to allow the subcloning of alternative P2A-antibiotic resistance cassettes between the BamHI and remaining MluI restriction site (see lentiCRISPRv2 hygro, Addgene plasmid #98291; lentiCRISPRv2 neo, Addgene plasmid #98292; and lentiCRISPRv2 blast, Addgene plasmid #98293). The Cas9-P2A-hygro cassette of lentiCRISPRv2 hygro (Addgene plasmid #98291) was removed by XbaI/MluI digestion and the hygromycin resistance gene sequence was cloned in its place between the XbaI and MluI restriction sites downstream of the EF-1alpha core promoter (see also lentiGuide puro, Addgene plasmid #104990; lentiGuide neo, Addgene plasmid #104992; and lentiGuide blast, Addgene plasmid #104993).
  Vector type: Mammalian Expression, Lentiviral, CRISPR
  Selectable markers: Hygromycin
Growth in bacteria
  Bacterial resistance: Ampicillin, 100 μg/mL
  Growth temperature: 37°C
  Growth strain: Stbl4
  Growth instructions: Single colonies of transformed STBL3 or STBL4 cells cultured in 5 ml of LB broth containing 100 micrograms/ml ampicillin for 20 hours at 37C, 200 rpm give good yields for plasmid minipreps.
  Copy number: High Copy
Resource information
  A portion of this plasmid was derived from a plasmid made by: The hygromycin resistance gene sequence was amplified by PCR from pF_GVP16_hygro (a gift from John Silke, Cell Death and Differentiation (2008) 15, 213–219). The BsmBI restriction site it contains was removed by site-directed mutagenesis.
Terms and licenses: Academic/Nonprofit Terms; Industry Terms: Not Available to Industry
Depositor comments: This 3rd generation lentiviral plasmid expresses a S. pyogenes CRISPR chimeric RNA element with a customizable sgRNA from a U6 promoter and hygromycin resistance gene from an EF-1a core promoter. This plasmid does NOT contain Cas9. It should be used in conjunction with lentiCas9 puro, lentiCas9 neo or lentiCas9 blast or with cell lines expressing Cas9. After cloning a double-stranded oligonucleotide specifying a gRNA between the two BsmBI restriction sites, use hU6-F (5'-GAGGGCCTATTTCCCATGATT-3') or LKO.1 5’(5'- GACTATCATATGCTTACCGT-3') to sequence the chimeric RNA element. Instruction for gRNA double-stranded oligonucleotide design and cloning can be found in the Zhang lab protocol, https://media.addgene.org/data/plasmids/52/52961/52961-attachment_B3xTwla0bkYD.pdf
How to cite: lenti-sgRNA hygro was a gift from Brett Stringer (Addgene plasmid # 104991 ; http://n2t.net/addgene:104991 ; RRID:Addgene_104991)
